Addgene plasmid #138253: scAAV-hSyn-Cre
Purpose: A self-complementary AAV vector expresses Cre recombinase from hSyn promoter.
Depositing lab: Li Zhang. Depositing organization: University of Southern California. Publication: Synaptic Specificity and Application of Anterograde Transsynaptic AAV for Probing Neural Circuitry. Zingg B, Peng B, Huang J, Tao HW, Zhang LI. J Neurosci. 2020 Apr 15;40(16):3250-3267. doi: 10.1523/JNEUROSCI.2158-19.2020. Epub 2020 Mar 20. PubMed 32198185.
Backbone
  Vector backbone: scAAV
  Backbone size w/o insert (bp): 4000
  Total vector size (bp): 6500
  Vector type: Mammalian Expression, AAV, Cre/Lox
  Selectable markers: Zeocin
Growth in bacteria
  Bacterial resistance: Ampicillin, 100 μg/mL
  Growth temperature: 37°C
  Growth strain: NEB Stable
  Copy number: Unknown
Gene/Insert
  Gene/Insert name: Cre recombinase (alt name: Cre)
  Species: Synthetic
  Insert size (bp): 2064
  GenBank ID: 2777477
  Promoter: hSyn
  Cloning method: Unknown
  Sequencing primers: 5′ ATGTCCAATTTACTGACCGTACAC; 3′ CTAATCGCCATCTTCCAGC
Resource information
  A portion of this plasmid was derived from a plasmid made by: We purchase the whole vector from a cloning service company.
Terms and licenses: Academic/Nonprofit Terms; Industry Terms: Not Available to Industry
How to cite: scAAV-hSyn-Cre was a gift from Li Zhang (Addgene plasmid # 138253 ; http://n2t.net/addgene:138253 ; RRID:Addgene_138253)
