[The description below was written by a language model from this plasmid's Addgene catalogue record and pLannotate feature annotations shown in this document.]
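Description:
scAAV-hSyn-Cre is a self-complementary adeno-associated virus (scAAV) transfer plasmid of about 6.5 kb that expresses Cre recombinase in neurons. The packaged cassette lies between two AAV2 inverted terminal repeats. One is annotated as full length and the other only as a shorter fragment, which fits the truncated or mutated ITR typically used in self-complementary designs to force packaging of a dimeric, double-stranded genome that bypasses second-strand synthesis and gives faster onset of expression. Between the ITRs, the human synapsin I (hSyn) promoter, which confers neuron-specific expression, drives the bacteriophage P1 Cre coding sequence, followed by an SV40 polyadenylation signal. Short partial matches to 3xFLAG and polyhistidine tags are annotated just downstream of Cre. Because they are only fragments, the record does not establish whether a functional epitope tag is fused to the recombinase.

Outside the ITRs, the backbone carries a high-copy ColE1/pUC origin and an ampicillin resistance gene for propagation and selection in E. coli, along with an f1 origin and residual lac regulatory elements. It also carries a Zeocin resistance cassette (Sh ble) under tandem SV40 and EM7 promoters, which is usable in mammalian cells or bacteria but is not packaged into virus. A recombination-deficient bacterial strain is listed for growth, a common precaution for maintaining ITR integrity.

The associated publication concerns anterograde transsynaptic AAV for probing neural circuitry. This suggests the vector is used to deliver Cre to neurons so that loxP-dependent reporters or effectors are switched on in connected cell populations.
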