Features (pLannotate 1.2.2; 24 found; start..end, strand, type, name):
     62..114     -  misc_feature   bom (fragment): basis of mobility region from pBR322
    278..387     -  repeat_region  AAV2 ITR (fragment): inverted terminal repeat of adeno-associated virus serotype 2 inverted
    455..902     +  promoter       hSyn promoter: human synapsin I promoter; confers neuron-specific expression (Kügler et al., 2003)
    939..1967    +  CDS            cre: RECR_BPP1 - Experimental evidence at protein level: Swiss-Prot protein existence level 1. Catalyzes site-specific recombination between two 34-base- pair LOXP sites. Its role is to maintain the phage genome as a monomeric unit-copy plasmid in the lysogenic state. From Escherichia phage P1 (Bacteriophage P1).
   1992..2014    +  CDS            3xFLAG (fragment): three tandem FLAG® epitope tags
   2025..2042    +  CDS            9xHis (fragment): 9xHis affinity tag
   2106..2190    +  CDS            large T antigen (fragment): large T antigen from SV40 (simian virus 40)
   2213..2334    +  polyA_signal   SV40 poly(A) signal: SV40 polyadenylation signal
   2355..2495    +  repeat_region  AAV2 ITR: inverted terminal repeat of adeno-associated virus serotype 2 inverted
   2525..2749    +  polyA_signal   bGH poly(A) signal: bovine growth hormone polyadenylation signal
   2753..2774    +  promoter       SV40 promoter (fragment): SV40 enhancer and early promoter
   2795..3223    +  rep_origin     f1 ori (sequence partly withheld): f1 bacteriophage origin of replication; arrow indicates direction of (+) strand synthesis
   3237..3566    +  promoter       SV40 promoter: SV40 enhancer and early promoter
   3614..3661    +  promoter       EM7 promoter: synthetic bacterial promoter&nbsp
   3680..4054    +  CDS            BleoR: antibiotic-binding protein; Sh ble from Streptoalloteichus hindustanus; confers resistance to bleomycin, phleomycin, and Zeocin™
   4064..4189    +  CDS            ble (fragment): BLE_KLEPN - Experimental evidence at protein level: Swiss-Prot protein existence level 1. Binding protein with a strong affinity to the bleomycin family of antibiotics. Binds to CL990; an antimitotic-antibiotic compound. From Klebsiella pneumoniae.
   4184..4305    +  polyA_signal   SV40 poly(A) signal: SV40 polyadenylation signal
   4378..4394    -  protein_bind   lac operator: The lac repressor binds to the lac operator to inhibit transcription in E. coli. This inhibition can be relieved by adding lactose or isopropyl-β-D-thiogalactopyranoside (IPTG). lac repressor encoded by lacI
   4402..4432    -  promoter       lac promoter: promoter for the E. coli lac operon
   4447..4468    -  protein_bind   CAP binding site: CAP binding activates transcription in the presence of cAMP. E. coli catabolite activator protein
   4481..4573    -  CDS            lacI (fragment): lac repressor; lacI; The lac repressor binds to the lac operator to inhibit transcription in E. coli. This inhibition can be relieved by adding lactose or isopropyl-β-D-thiogalactopyranoside (IPTG).
   4756..5344    -  rep_origin     ori: high-copy-number ColE1/pMB1/pBR322/pUC origin of replication
   5515..6375    -  CDS            AmpR: β-lactamase; bla; confers resistance to ampicillin, carbenicillin, and related antibiotics
   6376..3       -  promoter       AmpR promoter (across the origin): bla
>Addgene plasmid #138253 | scAAV-hSyn-Cre | addgene full sequence | sequence record 274618 | Addgene NGS Result
GCGCACATTTCCCCGAAAAGTGCCACCTGACGTCGACGGATCGGGAGATCTCCCGATCCCCTATGGTGCA
CTCTCAGTACAATCTGCTCTGATGCCGCATAGTTAAGCCAGTATCTGCTCCCTGCTTGTGTGTTGGAGGT
CGCTGAGTAGTGCGCGAGCAAAATTTAAGCTACAACAAGGCAAGGCTTGACCGACAATTGCATGAAGAAT
CTGCTTAGGGTTAGGCGTTTTGCGCTGCTTCGCGATGTACGGGCCAGATATACGCGCCATTAATGCAGCA
GCTGCGCGCTCGCTCGCTCACTGAGGCCGCCCGGGCAAAGCCCGGGCGTCGGGCGACCTTTGGTCGCCCG
GCCTCAGTGAGCGAGCGAGCGCGCAGAGAGGGAGTGGGGTTATCGGACGCGTTAATCGGGCGCGAAGTCT
TCACTAGTCTAGACTGCAGAGGGCCCTGCGTATGAGTGCAAGTGGGTTTTAGGACCAGGATGAGGCGGGG
TGGGGGTGCCTACCTGACGACCGACCCCGACCCACTGGACAAGCACCCAACCCCCATTCCCCAAATTGCG
CATCCCCTATCAGAGAGGGGGAGGGGAAACAGGATGCGGCGAGGCGCGTGCGCACTGCCAGCTTCAGCAC
CGCGGACAGTGCCTTCGCCCCCGCCTGGCGGCGCGCGCCACCGCCGCCTCAGCACTGAAGGCGCGCTGAC
GTCACTCGCCGGTCCCCCGCAAACTCCCCTTCCCGGCCACCTTGGTCGCGTCCGCGCCGCCGCCGGCCCA
GCCGGACCGCACCACGCGAGGCGCGAGATAGGGGGGCACGGGCGCGACCATCTGCGCTGCGGCGCCGGCG
ACTCAGCGCTGCCTCAGTCTGCGGTGGGCAGCGGAGGAGTCGTGTCGTGCCTGAGAGCGCAGTCGGTACC
GAGGAGATCTGCCGCCGCGATCGCCACCATGTCCAATTTACTGACCGTACACCAAAATTTGCCTGCATTA
CCGGTCGATGCAACGAGTGATGAGGTTCGCAAGAACCTGATGGACATGTTCAGGGATCGCCAGGCGTTTT
CTGAGCATACCTGGAAAATGCTTCTGTCCGTTTGCCGGTCGTGGGCGGCATGGTGCAAGTTGAATAACCG
GAAATGGTTTCCCGCAGAACCTGAAGATGTTCGCGATTATCTTCTATATCTTCAGGCGCGCGGTCTGGCA
GTAAAAACTATCCAGCAACATTTGGGCCAGCTAAACATGCTTCATCGTCGGTCCGGGCTGCCACGACCAA
GTGACAGCAATGCTGTTTCACTGGTTATGCGGCGGATCCGAAAAGAAAACGTTGATGCCGGTGAACGTGC
AAAACAGGCTCTAGCGTTCGAACGCACTGATTTCGACCAGGTTCGTTCACTCATGGAAAATAGCGACCGA
TGCCAGGATATACGTAATCTGGCATTTCTGGGGATTGCTTATAACACCCTGTTACGTATAGCCGAAATTG
CCAGGATCAGGGTTAAAGATATCTCACGTACTGACGGTGGGAGAATGTTAATCCATATTGGCAGAACGAA
AACGCTGGTTAGCACCGCAGGTGTAGAGAAGGCACTTAGCCTGGGGGTAACTAAACTGGTCGAGCGATGG
ATTTCCGTCTCTGGTGTAGCTGATGATCCGAATAACTACCTGTTTTGCCGGGTCAGAAAAAATGGTGTTG
CCGCGCCATCTGCCACCAGCCAGCTATCAACTCGCGCCCTGGAAGGGATTTTTGAAGCAACTCATCGATT
GATTTACGGCGCTAAGGATGACTCTGGTCAGAGATACCTGGCCTGGTCTGGACACAGTGCCCGTGTCGGA
GCCGCGCGAGATATGGCCCGCGCTGGAGTTTCAATACCGGAGATCATGCAAGCTGGTGGCTGGACCAATG
TAAATATTGTCATGAACTATATCCGTAACCTGGATAGTGAAACAGGGGCAATGGTGCGCCTGCTGGAAGA
TGGCGATTAGACGCGTACGCGGCCGCTCGAGGATTATAAGGATGACGACGATAAATTCGTCGAGCACCAC
CACCACCACCACTAATAAGGTTTATCCGATCCACCGGATCTAGATAAGATATCCGATCCACCGGATCTAG
ATAACTGATCATAATCAGCCATACCACATTTGTAGAGGTTTTACTTGCTTTAAAAAACCTCCCACACCTC
CCCCTGAACCTGAAACATAAAATGAATGCAATTGTTGTTGTTAACTTGTTTATTGCAGCTTATAATGGTT
ACAAATAAAGCAATAGCATCACAAATTTCACAAATAAAGCATTTTTTTCACTGCATTCTAGTTGTGGTTT
GTCCAAACTCATCAATGTATCTTAACGCGGGAAGACATGGCCGCAGGAACCCCTAGTGATGGAGTTGGCC
ACTCCCTCTCTGCGCGCTCGCTCGCTCACTGAGGCCGGGCGACCAAAGGTCGCCCGACGCCCGGGCTTTG
CCCGGGCGGCCTCAGTGAGCGAGCGAGCGCGCAGCTGCCTGCAGGGCATCTAGAAACCCGCTGATCAGCC
TCGACTGTGCCTTCTAGTTGCCAGCCATCTGTTGTTTGCCCCTCCCCCGTGCCTTCCTTGACCCTGGAAG
GTGCCACTCCCACTGTCCTTTCCTAATAAAATGAGGAAATTGCATCGCATTGTCTGAGTAGGTGTCATTC
TATTCTGGGGGGTGGGGTGGGGCAGGACAGCAAGGGGGAGGATTGGGAAGACAATAGCAGGCATGCTGGG
GATGCGGTGGGCTCTATGGCTTCTGAGGCGGAAAGAACCAGCTGGGGCTCTAGGGGGTATCCCC
[124 nt withheld, positions 2795-2918]
C
[91 nt withheld, positions 2920-3010]
A
[49 nt withheld, positions 3012-3060]
CCTTTGACGTTGGAGTCCACGTTCTTT
[37 nt withheld, positions 3088-3124]
ACCCTATCTCGGTCTATTCTTTTGATTTATAAGGGATTTTGCCGATTTCGGCCTATTGGTTAAAAAATGA
GCTGATTTAACAAAAATTTAACGCGAATTAATTCTGTGGAATGTGTGTCAGTTAGGGTGTGGAAAGTCCC
CAGGCTCCCCAGCAGGCAGAAGTATGCAAAGCATGCATCTCAATTAGTCAGCAACCAGGTGTGGAAAGTC
CCCAGGCTCCCCAGCAGGCAGAAGTATGCAAAGCATGCATCTCAATTAGTCAGCAACCATAGTCCCGCCC
CTAACTCCGCCCATCCCGCCCCTAACTCCGCCCAGTTCCGCCCATTCTCCGCCCCATGGCTGACTAATTT
TTTTTATTTATGCAGAGGCCGAGGCCGCCTCTGCCTCTGAGCTATTCCAGAAGTAGTGAGGAGGCTTTTT
TGGAGGCCTAGGCTTTTGCAAAAAGCTCCCGGGAGCTTGTATATCCATTTTCGGATCTGATCAGCACGTG
TTGACAATTAATCATCGGCATAGTATATCGGCATAGTATAATACGACAAGGTGAGGAACTAAACCATGGC
CAAGTTGACCAGTGCCGTTCCGGTGCTCACCGCGCGCGACGTCGCCGGAGCGGTCGAGTTCTGGACCGAC
CGGCTCGGGTTCTCCCGGGACTTCGTGGAGGACGACTTCGCCGGTGTGGTCCGGGACGACGTGACCCTGT
TCATCAGCGCGGTCCAGGACCAGGTGGTGCCGGACAACACCCTGGCCTGGGTGTGGGTGCGCGGCCTGGA
CGAGCTGTACGCCGAGTGGTCGGAGGTCGTGTCCACGAACTTCCGGGACGCCTCCGGGCCGGCCATGACC
GAGATCGGCGAGCAGCCGTGGGGGCGGGAGTTCGCCCTGCGCGACCCGGCCGGCAACTGCGTGCACTTCG
TGGCCGAGGAGCAGGACTGACACGTGCTACGAGATTTCGATTCCACCGCCGCCTTCTATGAAAGGTTGGG
CTTCGGAATCGTTTTCCGGGACGCCGGCTGGATGATCCTCCAGCGCGGGGATCTCATGCTGGAGTTCTTC
GCCCACCCCAACTTGTTTATTGCAGCTTATAATGGTTACAAATAAAGCAATAGCATCACAAATTTCACAA
ATAAAGCATTTTTTTCACTGCATTCTAGTTGTGGTTTGTCCAAACTCATCAATGTATCTTATCATGTCTG
TATACCGTCGACCTCTAGCTAGAGCTTGGCGTAATCATGGTCATAGCTGTTTCCTGTGTGAAATTGTTAT
CCGCTCACAATTCCACACAACATACGAGCCGGAAGCATAAAGTGTAAAGCCTGGGGTGCCTAATGAGTGA
GCTAACTCACATTAATTGCGTTGCGCTCACTGCCCGCTTTCCAGTCGGGAAACCTGTCGTGCCAGCTGCA
TTAATGAATCGGCCAACGCGCGGGGAGAGGCGGTTTGCGTATTGGGCGCTCTTCCGCTTCCTCGCTCACT
GACTCGCTGCGCTCGGTCGTTCGGCTGCGGCGAGCGGTATCAGCTCACTCAAAGGCGGTAATACGGTTAT
CCACAGAATCAGGGGATAACGCAGGAAAGAACATGTGAGCAAAAGGCCAGCAAAAGGCCAGGAACCGTAA
AAAGGCCGCGTTGCTGGCGTTTTTCCATAGGCTCCGCCCCCCTGACGAGCATCACAAAAATCGACGCTCA
AGTCAGAGGTGGCGAAACCCGACAGGACTATAAAGATACCAGGCGTTTCCCCCTGGAAGCTCCCTCGTGC
GCTCTCCTGTTCCGACCCTGCCGCTTACCGGATACCTGTCCGCCTTTCTCCCTTCGGGAAGCGTGGCGCT
TTCTCATAGCTCACGCTGTAGGTATCTCAGTTCGGTGTAGGTCGTTCGCTCCAAGCTGGGCTGTGTGCAC
GAACCCCCCGTTCAGCCCGACCGCTGCGCCTTATCCGGTAACTATCGTCTTGAGTCCAACCCGGTAAGAC
ACGACTTATCGCCACTGGCAGCAGCCACTGGTAACAGGATTAGCAGAGCGAGGTATGTAGGCGGTGCTAC
AGAGTTCTTGAAGTGGTGGCCTAACTACGGCTACACTAGAAGAACAGTATTTGGTATCTGCGCTCTGCTG
AAGCCAGTTACCTTCGGAAAAAGAGTTGGTAGCTCTTGATCCGGCAAACAAACCACCGCTGGTAGCGGTG
GTTTTTTTGTTTGCAAGCAGCAGATTACGCGCAGAAAAAAAGGATCTCAAGAAGATCCTTTGATCTTTTC
TACGGGGTCTGACGCTCAGTGGAACGAAAACTCACGTTAAGGGATTTTGGTCATGAGATTATCAAAAAGG
ATCTTCACCTAGATCCTTTTAAATTAAAAATGAAGTTTTAAATCAATCTAAAGTATATATGAGTAAACTT
GGTCTGACAGTTACCAATGCTTAATCAGTGAGGCACCTATCTCAGCGATCTGTCTATTTCGTTCATCCAT
AGTTGCCTGACTCCCCGTCGTGTAGATAACTACGATACGGGAGGGCTTACCATCTGGCCCCAGTGCTGCA
ATGATACCGCGAGACCCACGCTCACCGGCTCCAGATTTATCAGCAATAAACCAGCCAGCCGGAAGGGCCG
AGCGCAGAAGTGGTCCTGCAACTTTATCCGCCTCCATCCAGTCTATTAATTGTTGCCGGGAAGCTAGAGT
AAGTAGTTCGCCAGTTAATAGTTTGCGCAACGTTGTTGCCATTGCTACAGGCATCGTGGTGTCACGCTCG
TCGTTTGGTATGGCTTCATTCAGCTCCGGTTCCCAACGATCAAGGCGAGTTACATGATCCCCCATGTTGT
GCAAAAAAGCGGTTAGCTCCTTCGGTCCTCCGATCGTTGTCAGAAGTAAGTTGGCCGCAGTGTTATCACT
CATGGTTATGGCAGCACTGCATAATTCTCTTACTGTCATGCCATCCGTAAGATGCTTTTCTGTGACTGGT
GAGTACTCAACCAAGTCATTCTGAGAATAGTGTATGCGGCGACCGAGTTGCTCTTGCCCGGCGTCAATAC
GGGATAATACCGCGCCACATAGCAGAACTTTAAAAGTGCTCATCATTGGAAAACGTTCTTCGGGGCGAAA
ACTCTCAAGGATCTTACCGCTGTTGAGATCCAGTTCGATGTAACCCACTCGTGCACCCAACTGATCTTCA
GCATCTTTTACTTTCACCAGCGTTTCTGGGTGAGCAAAAACAGGAAGGCAAAATGCCGCAAAAAAGGGAA
TAAGGGCGACACGGAAATGTTGAATACTCATACTCTTCCTTTTTCAATATTATTGAAGCATTTATCAGGG
TTATTGTCTCATGAGCGGATACATATTTGAATGTATTTAGAAAAATAAACAAATAGGGGTTCC
